Addgene plasmid #49831: GBK-Rab4AΔCGC
Purpose: expresses GAL4-Rab4AΔCGC in yeast cells
Depositing lab: Marci Scidmore.
Backbone
  Vector backbone: GBK-T7
  Backbone manufacturer: Clontech
  Backbone size w/o insert (bp): 7300
  Total vector size (bp): 7900
  Vector type: Yeast Expression
  Selectable markers: Neomycin (select with G418), TRP1
Growth in bacteria
  Bacterial resistance: Kanamycin, 50 μg/mL
  Growth temperature: 37°C
  Growth strain: DH5alpha
  Copy number: High Copy
Gene/Insert
  Gene/Insert name: Rab4A
  Species: H. sapiens (human)
  Insert size (bp): 600
  Mutation: Starts at Met 6; deleted cysteine 216, glycine 217, cysteine 218
  GenBank ID: AF498934
  Entrez Gene: RAB4A (a.k.a. HRES-1, HRES-1/RAB4, HRES1, RAB4)
  Promoter: ADHI
  Tag / fusion protein: Gal4 Binding Domain (N terminal on insert); Myc
  Cloning method: Restriction Enzyme; 5′ cloning site EcoRI (not destroyed); 3′ cloning site XhoI/SalI (destroyed during cloning)
  Sequencing primers: 5′ T7 (TAATACGACTCACTATAGGG)
Resource information
  A portion of this plasmid was derived from a plasmid made by: Rab4A cDNA derived from pCDNA3.1+Rab4A purchased from Missouri S&T cDNA Resource Center. The discrepancies between the QC and full sequence should not affect plasmid function.
Terms and licenses: Academic/Nonprofit Terms; Industry Terms: Not Available to Industry
How to cite: GBK-Rab4AΔCGC was a gift from Marci Scidmore (Addgene plasmid # 49831)
