[The description below was written by a language model from this plasmid's Addgene catalogue record and pLannotate feature annotations shown in this document.]
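Description:
GBK-Rab4AΔCGC is a yeast expression plasmid of about 7.9 kb built on the Clontech GBK-T7 backbone, the type of vector used to produce GAL4 DNA-binding-domain "bait" fusions. It is a shuttle vector. In E. coli it replicates at high copy from a ColE1/pUC-type origin and is selected with kanamycin through the Tn5 NeoR/KanR aminoglycoside phosphotransferase gene, which is driven by a bacterial bla promoter. In Saccharomyces cerevisiae it is maintained by the 2μ origin and selected through the TRP1 auxotrophic marker with its own promoter. The catalogue also lists neomycin/G418 as a selectable marker, reflecting the same resistance gene. An f1 origin is present as well, and the annotation picks up several small backbone remnants (lac promoter/operator, lacI, lacZα, rop, bom and ble fragments) that have no evident role in the design.

The expression cassette runs from the yeast ADH1 promoter through the GAL4 DNA-binding domain into human RAB4A, a small GTPase involved in vesicular and endosomal trafficking, and ends at the ADH1 terminator. The record lists a Myc tag in addition to the N-terminal GAL4 domain, although the feature table does not annotate it separately. A T7 promoter sits between the GAL4 domain and the insert, with a T7 terminator downstream, an arrangement that can allow T7 polymerase transcription of the insert alone without the GAL4 portion. The Rab4A insert starts at Met 6 and lacks the C-terminal residues Cys216, Gly217 and Cys218. In Rab proteins, C-terminal cysteines of this kind are generally the sites of prenylation that anchor the protein to membranes. The record does not give the reason for the deletion, nor a use beyond expressing GAL4-Rab4AΔCGC in yeast, though the layout fits two-hybrid interaction screening.
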