Features (pLannotate 1.2.2; 24 found; start..end, strand, type, name):
     30..734     +  promoter       ADH1 promoter: S. cerevisiae ADH1; promoter for alcohol dehydrogenase 1
    762..1202    +  CDS            GAL4 DNA binding domain: DNA binding domain of the GAL4 transcriptional activator; Saccharomyces cerevisiae GAL4 (truncated)
   1213..1231    +  promoter       T7 promoter: promoter for bacteriophage T7 RNA polymerase
   1305..1949    +  CDS            RAB4A: RAB4A_HUMAN - Also known as RAB4. Experimental evidence at protein level: Swiss-Prot protein existence level 1. Small GTPase which cycles between an active GTP-bound and an inactive GDP-bound state (PubMed:15907487, PubMed:16034420). Involved in protein transport (PubMed:29425100). Plays a role in vesicular traffic. Mediates VEGFR2 endosomal trafficking to enhance VEGFR2 signaling (PubMed:29425100). Acts as a regulator of platelet alpha- granule release during activation and aggregation of platelets (By similarity). From Homo sapiens (Human).
   1953..2000    +  terminator     T7 terminator: transcription terminator for bacteriophage T7 RNA polymerase
   2027..2214    +  terminator     ADH1 terminator: S. cerevisiae ADH1; transcription terminator for the S. cerevisiae alcohol dehydrogenase 1 (ADH1) gene
   2262..2278    -  protein_bind   lac operator: The lac repressor binds to the lac operator to inhibit transcription in E. coli. This inhibition can be relieved by adding lactose or isopropyl-β-D-thiogalactopyranoside (IPTG). lac repressor encoded by lacI
   2286..2316    -  promoter       lac promoter: promoter for the E. coli lac operon
   2331..2352    -  protein_bind   CAP binding site: CAP binding activates transcription in the presence of cAMP. E. coli catabolite activator protein
   2365..2457    -  CDS            lacI (fragment): lac repressor; lacI; The lac repressor binds to the lac operator to inhibit transcription in E. coli. This inhibition can be relieved by adding lactose or isopropyl-β-D-thiogalactopyranoside (IPTG).
   2640..3228    -  rep_origin     ori: high-copy-number ColE1/pMB1/pBR322/pUC origin of replication
   3450..3466    +  polyA_signal   bGH poly(A) signal (fragment): bovine growth hormone polyadenylation signal
   3557..3604    -  polyA_signal   HSV TK poly(A) signal: herpes simplex virus thymidine kinase polyadenylation signal (Cole and Stacy, 1985)
   3663..3812    -  CDS            ble (fragment): BLE_KLEPN - Experimental evidence at protein level: Swiss-Prot protein existence level 1. Binding protein with a strong affinity to the bleomycin family of antibiotics. Binds to CL990; an antimitotic-antibiotic compound. From Klebsiella pneumoniae.
   3837..4631    -  CDS            NeoR/KanR: aminoglycoside phosphotransferase from Tn5; aph(3')-II (or nptII); confers resistance to neomycin, kanamycin, and G418 (Geneticin®)
   4632..4736    -  promoter       AmpR promoter: bla
   4763..6105    -  rep_origin     2μ ori: yeast 2μ plasmid origin of replication
   6173..6208    +  CDS            rop (fragment): Rop protein, which maintains plasmids at low copy number; rop
   6310..6359    +  misc_feature   bom (fragment): basis of mobility region from pBR322
   6498..6645    +  promoter       TRP1 promoter: S. cerevisiae TRP1
   6646..7320    +  CDS            TRP1: phosphoribosylanthranilate isomerase, required for tryptophan biosynthesis; S. cerevisiae TRP1; yeast auxotrophic marker
   7371..7422    +  misc_feature   bom (fragment): basis of mobility region from pBR322
   7423..7878    -  rep_origin     f1 ori (sequence partly withheld): f1 bacteriophage origin of replication; arrow indicates direction of (+) strand synthesis
   7882..29      -  CDS            lacZα (fragment) (across the origin): LacZα fragment of β-galactosidase; lacZ fragment
>Addgene plasmid #49831 | GBK-Rab4AΔCGC | depositor full sequence | sequence record 74610 | GBK-Rab4AΔCGC sequence 7919 bps
CGGTGCGGGCCTCTTCGCTATTACGCCAGATCCTTTTGTTGTTTCCGGGTGTACAATATGGACTTCCTCT
TTTCTGGCAACCAAACCCATACATCGGGATTCCTATAATACCTTCGTTGGTCTCCCTAACATGTAGGTGG
CGGAGGGGAGATATACAATAGAACAGATACCAGACAAGACATAATGGGCTAAACAAGACTACACCAATTA
CACTGCCTCATTGATGGTGGTACATAACGAACTAATACTGTAGCCCTAGACTTGATAGCCATCATCATAT
CGAAGTTTCACTACCCTTTTTCCATTTGCCATCTATTGAAGTAATAATAGGCGCATGCAACTTCTTTTCT
TTTTTTTTCTTTTCTCTCTCCCCCGTTGTTGTCTCACCATATCCGCAATGACAAAAAAAATGATGGAAGA
CACTAAAGGAAAAAATTAACGACAAAGACAGCACCAACAGATGTCGTTGTTCCAGAGCTGATGAGGGGTA
TCTCGAAGCACACGAAACTTTTTCCTTCCTTCATTCACGCACACTACTCTCTAATGAGCAACGGTATACG
GCCTTCCTTCCAGTTACTTGAATTTGAAATAAAAAAAGTTTGCTGTCTTGCTATCAAGTATAAATAGACC
TGCAATTATTAATCTTTTGTTTCCTCGTCATTGTTCTCGTTCCCTTTCTTCCTTGTTTCTTTTTCTGCAC
AATATTTCAAGCTATACCAAGCATACAATCAACTCCAAGCTTGAAGCAAGCCTCCTGAAAGATGAAGCTA
CTGTCTTCTATCGAACAAGCATGCGATATTTGCCGACTTAAAAAGCTCAAGTGCTCCAAAGAAAAACCGA
AGTGCGCCAAGTGTCTGAAGAACAACTGGGAGTGTCGCTACTCTCCCAAAACCAAAAGGTCTCCGCTGAC
TAGGGCACATCTGACAGAAGTGGAATCAAGGCTAGAAAGACTGGAACAGCTATTTCTACTGATTTTTCCT
CGAGAAGACCTTGACATGATTTTGAAAATGGATTCTTTACAGGATATAAAAGCATTGTTAACAGGATTAT
TTGTACAAGATAATGTGAATAAAGATGCCGTCACAGATAGATTGGCTTCAGTGGAGACTGATATGCCTCT
AACATTGAGACAGCATAGAATAAGTGCGACATCATCATCGGAAGAGAGTAGTAACAAAGGTCAAAGACAG
TTGACTGTATCGCCGGAATTTGTAATACGACTCACTATAGGGCGAGCCGCCATCATGGAGGAGCAGAAGC
TGATCTCAGAGGAGGACCTGCATATGGCCATGGAGGCCGAATTCATGTCGCAGACGGCCATGTCCGAAAC
CTACGATTTTTTGTTTAAGTTCTTGGTTATTGGAAATGCAGGAACTGGCAAATCTTGCTTACTTCATCAG
TTTATTGAAAAAAAATTCAAAGATGACTCAAATCATACAATAGGAGTGGAATTTGGTTCAAAGATAATAA
ATGTTGGTGGTAAATATGTAAAGTTACAAATATGGGATACAGCAGGACAAGAACGATTCAGGTCCGTGAC
GAGAAGTTATTACCGAGGCGCGGCCGGGGCTCTCCTCGTCTATGATATCACCAGCCGAGAAACCTACAAT
GCGCTTACTAATTGGTTAACAGATGCCCGAATGCTAGCGAGCCAGAACATTGTGATCATCCTTTGTGGAA
ACAAGAAGGACCTGGATGCAGATCGTGAAGTTACCTTCTTAGAAGCCTCCAGATTTGCTCAAGAAAATGA
GCTGATGTTTTTGGAAACAAGTGCGCTCACAGGGGAGAATGTAGAAGAGGCTTTTGTACAGTGTGCAAGA
AAAATACTTAACAAAATCGAATCAGGTGAGCTGGACCCAGAAAGAATGGGCTCAGGTATTCAGTACGGAG
ATGCTGCCTTGAGACAGCTGAGGTCACCGCGGCGCGCACAGGCCCCGAACGCTCAGGAGTAACTAGCATA
ACCCCTTGGGGCCTCTAAACGGGTCTTGAGGGGTTTTTTGCGCGCTTGCAGCCAAGCTAATTCCGGGCGA
ATTTCTTATGATTTATGATTTTTATTATTAAATAAGTTATAAAAAAAATAAGTGTATACAAATTTTAAAG
TGACTCTTAGGTTTTAAAACGAAAATTCTTATTCTTGAGTAACTCTTTCCTGTAGGTCAGGTTGCTTTCT
CAGGTATAGCATGAGGTCGCTCTTATTGACCACACCTCTACCGGCATGCAAGCTTGGCGTAATCATGGTC
ATAGCTGTTTCCTGTGTGAAATTGTTATCCGCTCACAATTCCACACAACATACGAGCCGGAAGCATAAAG
TGTAAAGCCTGGGGTGCCTAATGAGTGAGGTAACTCACATTAATTGCGTTGCGCTCACTGCCCGCTTTCC
AGTCGGGAAACCTGTCGTGCCAGCTGCATTAATGAATCGGCCAACGCGCGGGGAGAGGCGGTTTGCGTAT
TGGGCGCTCTTCCGCTTCCTCGCTCACTGACTCGCTGCGCTCGGTCGTTCGGCTGCGGCGAGCGGTATCA
GCTCACTCAAAGGCGGTAATACGGTTATCCACAGAATCAGGGGATAACGCAGGAAAGAACATGTGAGCAA
AAGGCCAGCAAAAGGCCAGGAACCGTAAAAAGGCCGCGTTGCTGGCGTTTTTCCATAGGCTCCGCCCCCC
TGACGAGCATCACAAAAATCGACGCTCAAGTCAGAGGTGGCGAAACCCGACAGGACTATAAAGATACCAG
GCGTTTCCCCCTGGAAGCTCCCTCGTGCGCTCTCCTGTTCCGACCCTGCCGCTTACCGGATACCTGTCCG
CCTTTCTCCCTTCGGGAAGCGTGGCGCTTTCTCATAGCTCACGCTGTAGGTATCTCAGTTCGGTGTAGGT
CGTTCGCTCCAAGCTGGGCTGTGTGCACGAACCCCCCGTTCAGCCCGACCGCTGCGCCTTATCCGGTAAC
TATCGTCTTGAGTCCAACCCGGTAAGACACGACTTATCGCCACTGGCAGCAGCCACTGGTAACAGGATTA
GCAGAGCGAGGTATGTAGGCGGTGCTACAGAGTTCTTGAAGTGGTGGCCTAACTACGGCTACACTAGAAG
GACAGTATTTGGTATCTGCGCTCTGCTGAAGCCAGTTACCTTCGGAAAAAGAGTTGGTAGCTCTTGATCC
GGCAAACAAACCACCGCTGGTAGCGGTGGTTTTTTTGTTTGCAAGCAGCAGATTACGCGCAGAAAAAAAG
GATCTCAAGAAGATCCTTTGATCTTTTCTACGGGGTCTGACGCTCAGTGGAACGAAAACTCACGTTAAGG
GATTTTGGTCATGAGATTATCAAAAAGGATCTTCACCTAGATCCTTTTAAATTAAAAATGAAGTTTTAAA
TCAATCTAAAGTATATATGAGTAACCTGAGGCTATGGCAGGGCCTGCCGCCCCGACGTTGGCTGCGAGCC
CTGGGCCTTCACCCGAACTTGGGGGGTGGGGTGGGGAAAAGGAAGAAACGCGGGCGTATTGGCCCCAATG
GGGTCTCGGTGGGGTATCGACAGAGTGCCAGCCCTGGGACCGAACCCCGCGTTTATGAACAAACGACCCA
ACACCGTGCGTTTTATTCTGTCTTTTTATTGCCGTCATAGCGCGGGTTCCTTCCGGTATTGTCTCCTTCC
GTGTTTCAGTTAGCCTCCCCCTAGGGTGGGCGAAGAACTCCAGCATGAGATCCCCGCGCTGGAGGATCAT
CCAGCCGGCGTCCCGGAAAACGATTCCGAAGCCCAACCTTTCATAGAAGGCGGCGGTGGAATCGAAATCT
CGTGATGGCAGGTTGGGCGTCGCTTGGTCGGTTCATTTCGAACCCCAGAGTCCCGCTCAGAAGAACTCGT
CAAGAAGGCGATAGAAGGCGATGCGCTGCGAATCGGGAGCGGCGATACCGTAAAGCACGAGGAAGCGGTC
AGCCCATTCGCCGCCAAGCTCTTCAGCAATATCACGGGTAGCCAACGCTATGTCCTGATAGCGGTCCGCC
ACACCCAGCCGGCCACAGTCGATGAATCCAGAAAAGCGGCCATTTTCCACCATGATATTCGGCAAGCAGG
CATCGTCATGGGTCACGACGAGATCCTCGCCGTCGGGCATGCTCGCCTTGAGCCTGGCGAACAGTTCGGC
TGGCGCGAGCCCCTGATGCTCTTCGTCCAGATCATCCTGATCGACAAGACCGGCTTCCATCCGAGTACGT
GCTCGCTCGATGCGATGTTTCGCTTGGTGGTCGAATGGGCAGGTAGCCGGATCAAGCGTATGCAGCCGCC
GCATTGCATCAGCCATGATGGATACTTTCTCGGCAGGAGCAAGGTGAGATGACAGGAGATCCTGCCCCGG
CACTTCGCCCAATAGCAGCCAGTCCCTTCCCGCTTCAGTGACAACGTCGAGCACAGCTGCGCAAGGAACG
CCCGTCGTGGCCAGCCACGATAGCCGCGCTGCCTCGTCTTGCAGTTCATTCAGGGCACCGGACAGGTCGG
TCTTGACAAAAAGAACCGGGCGCCCCTGCGCTGACAGCCGGAACACGGCGGCATCAGAGCAGCCGATTGT
CTGTTGTGCCCAGTCATAGCCGAATAGCCTCTCCACCCAAGCGGCCGGAGAACCTGCGTGCAATCCATCT
TGTTCAATCATACTCTTCCTTTTTCAATATTATTGAAGCATTTATCAGGGTTATTGTCTCATGAGCGGAT
ACATATTTGAATGTATTTAGAAAAATAAACAAATAGGGGTTCCGCGCACATTTCCCCGAAAAGTGCCACC
TGAACGAAGCATCTGTGCTTCATTTTGTAGAACAAAAATGCAACGCGAGAGCGCTAATTTTTCAAACAAA
GAATCTGAGCTGCATTTTTACAGAACAGAAATGCAACGCGAAAGCGCTATTTTACCAACGAAGAATCTGT
GCTTCATTTTTGTAAAACAAAAATGCAACGCGAGAGCGCTAATTTTTCAAACAAAGAATCTGAGCTGCAT
TTTTACAGAACAGAAATGCAACGCGAGAGCGCTATTTTACCAACAAAGAATCTATACTTCTTTTTTGTTC
TACAAAAATGCATCCCGAGAGCGCTATTTTTCTAACAAAGCATCTTAGATTACTTTTTTTCTCCTTTGTG
CGCTCTATAATGCAGTCTCTTGATAACTTTTTGCACTGTAGGTCCGTTAAGGTTAGAAGAAGGCTACTTT
GGTGTCTATTTTCTCTTCCATAAAAAAAGCCTGACTCCACTTCCCGCGTTTACTGATTACTAGCGAAGCT
GCGGGTGCATTTTTTCAAGATAAAGGCATCCCCGATTATATTCTATACCGATGTGGATTGCGCATACTTT
GTGAACAGAAAGTGATAGCGTTGATGATTCTTCATTGGTCAGAAAATTATGAACGGTTTCTTCTATTTTG
TCTCTATATACTACGTATAGGAAATGTTTACATTTTCGTATTGTTTTCGATTCACTCTATGAATAGTTCT
TACTACAATTTTTTTGTCTAAAGAGTAATACTAGAGATAAACATAAAAAATGTAGAGGTCGAGTTTAGAT
GCAAGTTCAAGGAGCGAAAGGTGGATGGGTAGGTTATATAGGGATATAGCACAGAGATATATAGCAAAGA
GATACTTTTGAGCAATGTTTGTGGAAGCGGTATTCGCAATATTTTAGTAGCTCGTTACAGTCCGGTGCGT
TTTTGGTTTTTTGAAAGTGCGTCTTCAGAGCGCTTTTGGTTTTCAAAAGCGCTCTGAAGTTCCTATACTT
TCTAGAGAATAGGAACTTCGGAATAGGAACTTCAAAGCGTTTCCGAAAACGAGCGCTTCCGAAAATGCAA
CGCGAGCTGCGCACATACAGCTCACTGTTCACGTCGCACCTATATCTGCGTGTTGCCTGTATATATATAT
ACATGAGAAGAACGGCATAGTGCGTGTTTATGCTTAAATGCGTACTTATATGCGTCTATTTATGTAGGAT
GAAAGGTAGTCTAGTACCTCCTGTGATATTATCCCATTCCATGCGGGGTATCGTATGCTTCCTTCAGCAC
TACCCTTTAGCTGTTCTATATGCTGCCACTCCTCAATTGGATTAGTCTCATCCTTCAATGCTATCATTTC
CTTTGATATTGGATCATATTAAGAAACCATTATTATCATGACATTAACCTATAAAAATAGGCGTATCACG
AGGCCCTTTCGTCTCGCGCGTTTCGGTGATGACGGTGAAAACCTCTGACACATGCAGCTCCCGGAGACGG
TCACAGCTTGTCTGTAAGCGGATGCCGGGAGCAGACAAGCCCGTCAGGGCGCGTCAGCGGGTGTTGGCGG
GTGTCGGGGCTGGCTTAACTATGCGGCATCAGAGCAGATTGTACTGAGAGTGCACCATAGATCAACGACA
TTACTATATATATAATATAGGAAGCATTTAATAGAACAGCATCGTAATATATGTGTACTTTGCAGTTATG
ACGCCAGATGGCAGTAGTGGAAGATATTCTTTATTGAAAAATAGCTTGTCACCTTACGTACAATCTTGAT
CCGGAGCTTTTCTTTTTTTGCCGATTAAGAATTAATTCGGTCGAAAAAAGAAAAGGAGAGGGCCAAGAGG
GAGGGCATTGGTGACTATTGAGCACGTGAGTATACGTGATTAAGCACACAAAGGCAGCTTGGAGTATGTC
TGTTATTAATTTCACAGGTAGTTCTGGTCCATTGGTGAAAGTTTGCGGCTTGCAGAGCACAGAGGCCGCA
GAATGTGCTCTAGATTCCGATGCTGACTTGCTGGGTATTATATGTGTGCCCAATAGAAAGAGAACAATTG
ACCCGGTTATTGCAAGGAAAATTTCAAGTCTTGTAAAAGCATATAAAAATAGTTCAGGCACTCCGAAATA
CTTGGTTGGCGTGTTTCGTAATCAACCTAAGGAGGATGTTTTGGCTCTGGTCAATGATTACGGCATTGAT
ATCGTCCAACTGCATGGAGATGAGTCGTGGCAAGAATACCAAGAGTTCCTCGGTTTGCCAGTTATTAAAA
GACTCGTATTTCCAAAAGACTGCAACATACTACTCAGTGCAGCTTCACAGAAACCTCATTCGTTTATTCC
CTTGTTTGATTCAGAAGCAGGTGGGACAGGTGAACTTTTGGATTGGAACTCGATTTCTGACTGGGTTGGA
AGGCAAGAGAGCCCCGAAAGCTTACATTTTATGTTAGCTGGTGGACTGACGCCAGAAAATGTTGGTGATG
CGCTTAGATTAAATGGCGTTATTGGTGTTGATGTAAGCGGAGGTGTGGAGACAAATGGTGTAAAAGACTC
TAACAAAATAGCAAATTTCGTCAAAAATGCTAAGAAATAGGTTATTACTGAGTAGTATTTATTTAAGTAT
TGTTTGTGCACTTGCCGATCTATGCGGTGTGAAATACCGCACAGATGCGTAAGGAGAAAATACCGCATCA
GGAAATTGTAAACGTTAATATTTTGTTAAAATTCGCGTTAAATTTTTGTTAAATCAGCTCATTTTTTAAC
CAATAGGCCGAAATCGGCAAAATCCCTTATAAATCAAAAGAATAGACCGAGATAGGGT
[37 nt withheld, positions 7549-7585]
AAAGAACGTGGACTCCAACGTCAAAGG
[49 nt withheld, positions 7613-7661]
T
[91 nt withheld, positions 7663-7753]
G
[124 nt withheld, positions 7755-7878]
CCATTCGCCATTCAGGCTGCGCAACTGTTGGGAAGGGCGAT
