>Addgene plasmid #49831 | GBK-Rab4AΔCGC | addgene partial sequence | sequence record 77252 | Gal4_N_term
ATCGCCGGAATTTGTAATACGACTCACTATAGGGCGAGCCGCCATCATGGAGGAGCAGAAGCTGATCTCA
GAGGAGGACCTGCATATGGCCATGGAGGCCGAATTCATGTCCGAAACCTACGATTTTTTGTTTAAGTTCT
TGGTTATTGGAAATGCAGGAACTGGCAAATCTTGCTTACTTCATCAGTTTATTGAAAAAAAATTCAAAGA
TGACTCAAATCATACAATAGGAGTGGAATTTGGTTCAAAGATAATAAATGTTGGTGGTAAATATGTAAAG
TTACAAATATGGGATACAGCAGGACAAGAACGATTCAGGTCCGTGACGAGAAGTTATTACCGAGGCGCGG
CCGGGGCTCTCCTCGTCTATGATATCACCAGCCGAGAAACCTACAATGCGCTTACTAATTGGTTAACAGA
TGCCCGAATGCTAGCGAGCCAGAACATTGTGATCATCCTTTGTGGAAACAAGAAGGACCTGGATGCAGAT
CGTGAAGTTACCTTCTTAGAAGCCTCCAGATTTGCTCAAGAAAATGAGCTGATGTTTTTGGAAACAAGTG
CGCTCACAGGGGAGAATGTAGAAGAGGCTTTTGTACAGTGTGCAAGAAAAATACTTAACAAAATCGAATC
AGGTGAGCTGGACCCAGAAAGAATGGGCTCAGGTATTCAGTACGGAGATGCTGCCTTGAGACAGCTGAGG
TCACCGCGGCGCGCACAGGCCCCGAACGCTCAGGAGTAGCTCGACCTGCAGCGGCCGCATAACTAGCATA
ACCCCTTGGGGCCTCTAAACGGGTCTTGAGGGGTTTTTTGCGCGCTTGCAGCCAAGCTAATTCCGGGCGA
ATTTCTTATGATTTATGATTTTTATTATTAAATAAGTTATAAAAAAAATAAGTGTATACAAATTTTAAAG
TGACTCTTAGGTTTTAAAACGAAAATTCTTATTCTTGAGTAACTCTTTCCTGTAGGTCAGGTTGCTTTCT
CAGGTATAGCATGAGGTC
